Addgene plasmid #28030: pSL7 SMR1791
Depositing lab: Susan Rosenberg. Depositing organization: Baylor College of Medicine. Publication: Mismatch repair protein MutL becomes limiting during stationary-phase mutation. Harris RS, Feng G, Ross KJ, Sidhu R, Thulin C, Longerich S, Szigety SK, Winkler ME, Rosenberg SM. Genes Dev. 1997 Sep 15. 11(18):2426-37. 10.1101/gad.11.18.2426 PubMed 9308969.
Backbone
  Vector backbone: pBR322
  Backbone size w/o insert (bp): 4361
  Vector type: Bacterial Expression
Growth in bacteria
  Bacterial resistance: Kanamycin, 50 μg/mL
  Growth temperature: 37°C
  Growth strain: DH5alpha
  Copy number: High Copy
Gene/Insert
  Cloning method: Restriction Enzyme; 5′ cloning site ClaI (unknown if destroyed); 3′ cloning site HindIII (unknown if destroyed)
  Sequencing primers: 5′ n/a
Terms and licenses: Academic/Nonprofit Terms; Industry Terms: Not Available to Industry
Depositor comments: pSL7 contains a ClaI–BglII fragment of pSL6 (carrying mutS), a BamHI–HindIII fragment of pKC31 (conferring Kanamycin resistance), and a HindIII–PstI fragment of pAL51 (carrying mutL)
How to cite: pSL7 SMR1791 was a gift from Susan Rosenberg (Addgene plasmid # 28030 ; http://n2t.net/addgene:28030 ; RRID:Addgene_28030)
