[The description below was written by a language model from this plasmid's Addgene catalogue record.]
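Description:
pSL7 SMR1791 is a bacterial expression plasmid built on the classic pBR322 cloning vector and intended for use in Escherichia coli. It is maintained under kanamycin selection and is catalogued as high copy. No feature table accompanies the record, so the replication origin and the status of the original pBR322 ampicillin and tetracycline resistance genes are not documented. pBR322 normally replicates from a pMB1-type origin, but which backbone elements survived the cloning steps is not stated.

According to the depositor's comments, the payload was assembled from three restriction fragments: a ClaI–BglII fragment from pSL6 carrying mutS, a BamHI–HindIII fragment from pKC31 supplying the kanamycin resistance determinant, and a HindIII–PstI fragment from pAL51 carrying mutL. The BglII and BamHI ends are compatible, which would explain how the first two pieces join. The catalogue lists ClaI and HindIII as the cloning sites and does not say whether they remain intact. The plasmid therefore carries both mutS and mutL, genes for two core components of the methyl-directed mismatch repair system: MutS recognises mismatched bases, and MutL couples that recognition to downstream excision steps. The promoters driving these genes are not stated, nor are the species of origin of the genes, the insert sizes or any tags.

The associated publication concerns MutL becoming limiting during stationary-phase mutation. This suggests the plasmid was used to supply extra MutS and MutL together in cells, to test which mismatch repair proteins limit repair capacity under those conditions.
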