>Addgene plasmid #28030 | pSL7 SMR1791 | addgene partial sequence | sequence record 34345 | 28030 with bMutL-F (5' aggtcttaccgccacaactg 3')
CGACCTGCGTCGGTAGTCAAAGAACTAGTGGAAAACAGCCTCGATGCAGGTGCGACGCGTATCGATATTG
ATATCGAACGCGGTGGGGCGAAACTTATCCGCATTCGTGATAACGGCTGCGGTATCAAAAAAGATGAGCT
GGCGCTGGCGCTGGCTCGTCATGCCACCAGTAAAATCGCCTCTCTGGACGATCTCGAAGCCATTATCAGC
CTGGGCTTTCGCGGTGAGGCGCTGGCGAGTATCAGTTCGGTTTCCCGCCTGACGCTCACTTCACGCACCG
CAGAACAGCAGGAAGCCTGGCAGGCCTATGCCGAAGGGCGCGATATGAACGTGACGGTAAAACCGGCGGC
GCATCCTGTGGGGACGACGCTGGAGGTGCTGGATCTGTTCTACAACACCCCGGCGCGGCGCAAATTCCTG
CGCACCGAGAAAACCGAATTTAACCACATTGATGAGATCATCCGCCGCATTGCGCTGGCGCGTTTCGACG
TCACGATCAACCTGTCGCATAACGGTAAAATTGTGCGTCAGTACCGCGCAGTGCCGGAAGGCGGGCAAAA
AGAACGGCGCTTAGGCGCGATTTGCGGCACCGCTTTTCTTGAACAAGCGCTGGCGATTGAATGGCAACAC
GGCGATCTCACGCTACGCGGCTGGGTGGCCGATCCAAATCACACCACGCCCGCACTGGCAGAAATTCAGT
ATTGCTACGTGAACGGTCGCATGATGCGCGATCGCCTGATCAATCACGCGATCCGCCAGGCCTGCGAAGA
CAAACTGGGGGCCGATCAGCAACCGGCATTTGTGTTGTATCTGGAGATCGACCCA
