>Addgene plasmid #28030 | pSL7 SMR1791 | addgene partial sequence | sequence record 34346 | 28030 with bMutS-F (5' cccgagatcctgctgtttta 3')
GCGCGTCGCAACTGCTGGATATTTCACTGACCAAACGCGGTGCTTCGGCGGGAGAGCCGATCCCGATGGC
GGGGATTCCCTACCATGCGGTGGAAAACTATCTCGCCAAACTGGTGAATCAGGGAGAGTCCGTTGCCATC
TGCGAACAAATTGGCGATCCGGCGACCAGCAAAGGTCCGGTTGAGCGCAAAGTTGTGCGTATCGTTACGC
CAGGCACCATCAGCGATGAAGCCCTGTTGCAGGAGCGTCAGGACAACCTGCTGGCGGCTATCTGGCAGGA
CAGCAAAGGTTTCGGCTACGCGACGCTGGATATCAGTTCCGGGCGTTTTCGCCTGAGCGAACCGGCTGAC
CGCGAAACGATGGCGGCAGAACTGCAACGCACTAATCCTGCGGAACTGCTGTATGCAGAAGATTTTGCTG
AAATGTCGTTAATTGAAGGCCGTCGCGGCCTGCGCCGTCGCCCGCTGTGGGAGTTTGAAATCGACACCGC
GCGCCAGCAGTTGAATCTGCAATTTGGGACCCGCGATCTGGTCGGTTTTGGCGTCGAGAACGCGCCGCGC
GGACTTTGTGCTGCCGGTTGTCTGTTGCAGTATGCGAAAGATACCCAACGTACGACTCTGCCGCATATTC
GTTCCATCACCATGGAACGTGAGCAGGACAGCATCATTATGGATGCCGCGACGCGTCGTAATCTGGAAAT
CACCCAGAACCTGGCGGGTGGTGCGGAAAATACGCTGGCTTCTGTGCTCGACTGCACCGTCACGCCGATG
GGCAGCCGTATG
